>Addgene plasmid #55121 | mCherry-Profilin-10 | depositor partial sequence | sequence record 85488 | insert sequence
GACGTCAGATCCGCTAGCGCTACCGGTCGCCACCATGGTGAGCAAGGGCGAGGAGGATAACATGGCCATC
ATCAAGGAGTTCATGCGCTTCAAGGTGCACATGGAGGGCTCCGTGAACGGCCACGAGTTCGAGATCGAGG
GCGAGGGCGAGGGCCGCCCCTACGAGGGCACCCAGACCGCCAAGCTGAAGGTGACCAAGGGTGGCCCCCT
GCCCTTCGCCTGGGACATCCTGTCCCCTCAGTTCATGTACGGCTCCAAGGCCTACGTGAAGCACCCCGCC
GACATCCCCGACTACTTGAAGCTGTCCTTCCCCGAGGGCTTCAAGTGGGAGCGCGTGATGAACTTCGAGG
ACGGCGGCGTGGTGACCGTGACCCAGGACTCCTCCCTGCAGGACGGCGAGTTCATCTACAAGGTGAAGCT
GCGCGGCACCAACTTCCCCTCCGACGGCCCCGTAATGCAGAAGAAGACCATGGGCTGGGAGGCCTCCTCC
GAGCGGATGTACCCCGAGGACGGCGCCCTGAAGGGCGAGATCAAGCAGAGGCTGAAGCTGAAGGACGGCG
GCCACTACGACGCTGAGGTCAAGACCACCTACAAGGCCAAGAAGCCCGTGCAGCTGCCCGGCGCCTACAA
CGTCAACATCAAGTTGGACATCACCTCCCACAACGAGGACTACACCATCGTGGAACAGTACGAACGCGCC
GAGGGCCGCCACTCCACCGGCGGCATGGACGAGCTGTACAAGTCCGGACTCAGATCTCGAGCTCAAGCTT
CCATGGCCGGGTGGAACGCCTACATCGACAGCCTTATGGCGGACGGGACCTGTCAGGACGCGGCCATCGT
AGGCTACAAGGACTCGCCCTCCGTCTGGGCCGCCGTCCCCGGGAAGACCTTCGTTAGCATTACGCCAGCT
GAGGTTGGTGTCCTGGTAGGCAAAGACCGGTCAAGTTTTTTCGTCAATGGGCTGACACTTGGGGGCCAGA
AATGTTCTGTGATCCGGGACTCACTGCTGCAAGACGGGGAATTTACAATGGATCTTCGTACCAAGAGCAC
CGGAGGAGCCCCCACCTTCAATGTCACTGTCACCATGACTGCCAAGACGCTAGTCCTGCTGATGGGCAAA
GAAGGTGTCCACGGTGGTTTGATCAACAAGAAATGTTATGAAATGGCCTCTCACCTGCGGCGTTCCCAGT
ACTAAGGATCCACCGGATCTAGATAACTGATCATAATCAGCCATACCACA
