>Addgene plasmid #55121 | mCherry-Profilin-10 | addgene partial sequence | sequence record 98580 | SV40pA-R 5'-GAAATTTGTGATGCTATTGC-3'
ACAACAACAATTGCATTCATTTTATGTTTCAGGTTCAGGGGGAGGTGTGGGAGGTTTTTTAAAGCAAGTA
AAACCTCTACAAATGTGGTATGGCTGATTATGATCAGTTATCTAGATCCGGTGGATCCTTAGTACTGGGA
ACGCCGCAGGTGAGAGGCCATTTCATAACATTTCTTGTTGATCAAACCACCGTGGACACCTTCTTTGCCC
ATCAGCAGGACTAGCGTCTTGGCAGTCATGGTGACAGTGACATTGAAGGTGGGGGCTCCTCCGGTGCTCT
TGGTACGAAGATCCATTGTAAATTCCCCGTCTTGCAGCAGTGAGTCCCGGATCACAGAACATTTCTGGCC
CCCAAGTGTCAGCCCATTGACGAAAAAACTTGACCGGTCTTTGCCTACCAGGACACCAACCTCAGCTGGC
GTAATGCTAACGAAGGTCTTCCCGGGGACGGCGGCCCAGACGGAGGGCGAGTCCTTGTAGCCTACGATGG
CCGCGTCCTGACAGGTCCCGTCCGCCATAAGGCTGTCGATGTAGGCGTTCCACCCGGCCATGGAAGCTTG
AGCTCGAGATCTGAGTCCGGACTTGTACAGCTCGTCCATGCCGCCGGTGGAGTGGCGGCCCTCGGCGCGT
TCGTACTGTTCCACGATGGTGTAGTCCTCGTTGTGGGAGGTGATGTCCAACTTGATGTTGACGTTGTAGG
CGCCGGGCAGCTGCACGGGCTTCTTGGCCTTGTAGGTGGTCTTGACCTCAGCGTCGTAGTGGCCGCCGTC
CTTCAGCTTCAGCCTCTGCTTGATCTCGCCCTTCAGGGCGCCGTCCTCGG
