[The description below was written by a language model from this plasmid's Addgene catalogue record.]
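Description:
mCherry-Profilin-10 is a mammalian expression plasmid that produces mouse profilin fused to the red fluorescent protein mCherry. It is built on an mCherry backbone of about 4.75 kb (excluding the insert) and is maintained in E. coli as a high-copy plasmid under kanamycin selection. For mammalian cells the record lists a neomycin marker, so stably transfected cells can be selected with G418. The record does not include a feature table, so the origin of replication and the exact arrangement of the resistance cassette are not specified.

Expression is driven by the CMV promoter, a strong constitutive promoter widely used in mammalian cells. The listed 3′ sequencing primer anneals in an SV40 polyadenylation region, implying that the transcript ends at an SV40 polyA signal. The mCherry tag is supplied by the backbone and sits at the N terminus of profilin. The "10" in the name probably refers to the linker between the two proteins, but the record does not explain it, and the cloning method is listed as unknown.

Profilin is a small actin-monomer-binding protein involved in regulating actin filament assembly, and the construct is catalogued as a cytoskeleton localization marker. It is typically used to visualise profilin distribution and actin-associated structures by fluorescence microscopy in live or fixed transfected cells. mCherry's excitation maximum is 587 nm and its emission maximum 610 nm, which allows it to be combined with green or cyan reporters in multicolour imaging.
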