Addgene plasmid #55121: mCherry-Profilin-10
Purpose: Localization: Cytoskeleton, Excitation: 587, Emission: 610
Depositing lab: Michael Davidson. Depositing organization: Florida State University, Tallahassee.
Backbone
  Vector backbone: mCherry
  Backbone size w/o insert (bp): 4750
  Vector type: Mammalian Expression
  Selectable markers: Neomycin (select with G418)
Growth in bacteria
  Bacterial resistance: Kanamycin, 50 μg/mL
  Growth temperature: 37°C
  Growth strain: DH5alpha
  Copy number: High Copy
Gene/Insert
  Gene/Insert name: Profilin (alt name: NM_011072.4)
  Species: M. musculus (mouse)
  Promoter: CMV
  Tag / fusion protein: mCherry (N terminal on backbone)
  Cloning method: Unknown
  Sequencing primers: 5′ CMV-F; 3′ SV40pA-R
Terms and licenses: Academic/Nonprofit Terms; Industry Terms: Not Available to Industry
Depositor comments: . Excitation = 587; Emission = 610
How to cite: mCherry-Profilin-10 was a gift from Michael Davidson (Addgene plasmid # 55121 ; http://n2t.net/addgene:55121 ; RRID:Addgene_55121)
